>Addgene plasmid #71602 | pJK526 | depositor full sequence | sequence record 131676 | pJK526 sequence 4176 bps
TGGCGAATGGG
[124 nt withheld, positions 12-135]
C
[91 nt withheld, positions 137-227]
A
[49 nt withheld, positions 229-277]
CCTTTGACGTTGGAGTCCACGTTCTTT
[37 nt withheld, positions 305-341]
ACCCTATCTCGGTCTATTCTTTTGATTTATAAGGGATTTTGCCGATTTCGGCCTATTGGTTAAAAAATGA
GCTGATTTAACAAAAATTTAACGCGAATTTTAACAAAATATTAACGTTTACAATTTCAGGTGGCACTTTT
CGGGGAAATGTGCGCGGAACCCCTATTTGTTTATTTTTCTAAATACATTCAAATATGTATCCGCTCATGA
GACAATAACCCTGATAAATGCTTCAATAATATTGAAAAAGGAAGAGTATGAGTATTCAACATTTCCGTGT
CGCCCTTATTCCCTTTTTTGCGGCATTTTGCCTTCCTGTTTTTGCTCACCCAGAAACGCTGGTGAAAGTA
AAAGATGCTGAAGATCAGTTGGGTGCACGAGTGGGTTACATCGAACTGGATCTCAACAGCGGTAAGATCC
TTGAGAGTTTTCGCCCCGAAGAACGTTTTCCAATGATGAGCACTTTTAAAGTTCTGCTATGTGGCGCGGT
ATTATCCCGTATTGACGCCGGGCAAGAGCAACTCGGTCGCCGCATACACTATTCTCAGAATGACTTGGTT
GAGTACTCACCAGTCACAGAAAAGCATCTTACGGATGGCATGACAGTAAGAGAATTATGCAGTGCTGCCA
TAACCATGAGTGATAACACTGCGGCCAACTTACTTCTGACAACGATCGGAGGACCGAAGGAGCTAACCGC
TTTTTTGCACAACATGGGGGATCATGTAACTCGCCTTGATCGTTGGGAACCGGAGCTGAATGAAGCCATA
CCAAACGACGAGCGTGACACCACGATGCCTGCAGCAATGGCAACAACGTTGCGCAAACTATTAACTGGCG
AACTACTTACTCTAGCTTCCCGGCAACAATTAATAGACTGGATGGAGGCGGATAAAGTTGCAGGACCACT
TCTGCGCTCGGCCCTTCCGGCTGGCTGGTTTATTGCTGATAAATCTGGAGCCGGTGAGCGTGGGTCTCGC
GGTATCATTGCAGCACTGGGGCCAGATGGTAAGCCCTCCCGTATCGTAGTTATCTACACGACGGGGAGTC
AGGCAACTATGGATGAACGAAATAGACAGATCGCTGAGATAGGTGCCTCACTGATTAAGCATTGGTAACT
GTCAGACCAAGTTTACTCATATATACTTTAGATTGATTTAAAACTTCATTTTTAATTTAAAAGGATCTAG
GTGAAGATCCTTTTTGATAATCTCATGACCAAAATCCCTTAACGTGAGTTTTCGTTCCACTGAGCGTCAG
ACCCCGTAGAAAAGATCAAAGGATCTTCTTGAGATCCTTTTTTTCTGCGCGTAATCTGCTGCTTGCAAAC
AAAAAAACCACCGCTACCAGCGGTGGTTTGTTTGCCGGATCAAGAGCTACCAACTCTTTTTCCGAAGGTA
ACTGGCTTCAGCAGAGCGCAGATACCAAATACTGTCCTTCTAGTGTAGCCGTAGTTAGGCCACCACTTCA
AGAACTCTGTAGCACCGCCTACATACCTCGCTCTGCTAATCCTGTTACCAGTGGCTGCTGCCAGTGGCGA
TAAGTCGTGTCTTACCGGGTTGGACTCAAGACGATAGTTACCGGATAAGGCGCAGCGGTCGGGCTGAACG
GGGGGTTCGTGCACACAGCCCAGCTTGGAGCGAACGACCTACACCGAACTGAGATACCTACAGCGTGAGC
TATGAGAAAGCGCCACGCTTCCCGAAGGGAGAAAGGCGGACAGGTATCCGGTAAGCGGCAGGGTCGGAAC
AGGAGAGCGCACGAGGGAGCTTCCAGGGGGAAACGCCTGGTATCTTTATAGTCCTGTCGGGTTTCGCCAC
CTCTGACTTGAGCGTCGATTTTTGTGATGCTCGTCAGGGGGGCGGAGCCTATGGAAAAACGCCAGCAACG
CGGCCTTTTTACGGTTCCTGGCCTTTTGCTGGCCTTTTGCTCACATGTTCTTTCCTGCGTTATCCCCTGA
TTCTGTGGATAACCGTATTACCGCCTTTGAGTGAGCTGATACCGCTCGCCGCAGCCGAACGACCGAGCGC
AGCGAGTCAGTGAGCGAGGAAGCGGAAGAGCGCCTGATGCGGTATTTTCTCCTTACGCATCTGTGCGGTA
TTTCACACCGCATATATGGTGCACTCTCAGTACAATCTGCTCTGATGCCGCATAGTTAAGCCAGTATACA
CTCCGCTATCGCTACGTGACTGGGTCATGGCTGCGCCCCGACACCCGCCAACACCCGCTGACGCGCCCTG
ACGGGCTTGTCTGCTCCCGGCATCCGCTTACAGACAAGCTGTGACCGTCTCCGGGAGCTGCATGTGTCAG
AGGTTTTCACCGTCATCACCGAAACGCGCGAGGCAGCTGCGGTAAAGCTCATCAGCGTGGTCGTGAAGCG
ATTCACAGATGTCTGCCTGTTCATCCGCGTCCAGCTCGTTGAGTTTCTCCAGAAGCGTTAATGTCTGGCT
TCTGATAAAGCGGGCCATGTTAAGGGCGGTTTTTTCCTGTTTGGTCACTGATGCCTCCGTGTAAGGGGGA
TTTCTGTTCATGGGGGTAATGATACCGATGAAACGAGAGAGGATGCTCACGATACGGGTTACTGATGATG
AACATGCCCGGTTACTGGAACGTTGTGAGGGTAAACAACTGGCGGTATGGATGCGGCGGGACCAGAGAAA
AATCACTCAGGGTCAATGCCAGCGCTTCGTTAATACAGATGTAGGTGTTCCACAGGGTAGCCAGCAGCAT
CCTGCGATGCAGATCCGGAACATAATGGTGCAGGGCGCTGACTTCCGCGTTTCCAGACTTTACGAAACAC
GGAAACCGAAGACCATTCATGTTGTTGCTCAGGTCGCAGACGTTTTGCAGCAGCAGTCGCTTCACGTTCG
CTCGCGTATCGGTGATTCATTCTGCTAACCAGTAAGGCAACCCCGCCAGCCTAGCCGGGTCCTCAACGAC
AGGAGCACGATCATGCGCACCCGTGGCCAGGACCCAACGCTGCCCGAGATCTCGATCCCGCGAAATTAAT
ACGACTCACTATAGGGAGACCACAACGGTTTCCCTCTAGAAATAATTTTGTTTAACTTTAAGAAGGAGAT
ATACATATGATGAGCGAAACCGCCCCCCTGCCCTCTGCTTCCAGTGCTTTAGAAGATAAAGCAGCCTCTG
CCCCCGTTGTGGGCATTATCATGGGCAGCCAGTCAGACTGGGAAACCATGCGCCATGCAGACGCATTGCT
GACAGAGCTGGAAATTCCGCATGAAACCCTCATTGTTTCAGCACATCGTACGCCAGACCGGTTGGCGGAT
TATGCGCGTACGGCAGCCGAACGCGGCCTGAATGTGATTATTGCTGGGGCCGGTGGAGCTGCACATCTGC
CGGGTATGTGTGCGGCATATACACGCCTGCCCGTGCTGGGTGTTCCAGTAGAATCTCGCGCTCTTAAAGG
CATGGACAGCCTGCTTTCCATTGTGCAGATGCCCGGCGGCGTGCCTGTGGGCACTTTGGCTATTGGGGCA
TCCGGCGCCAAAAATGCCGCCTTGCTGGCCGCCTCCATTCTTGCACTGTATAACCCGGCCCTTGCCGCAC
GCCTTGAAACATTTCGCGCATTGCAGACGGCCTCTGTCCCCAACTCTCCCATTACCGAAGATAAATGAGA
ATTCGAGCTCCGTCGACAAGCTTGCGGCCGCACTCGAGCACCACCACCACCACCACTGAGATCCGGCTGC
TAACAAAGCCCGAAAGGAAGCTGAGTTGGCTGCTGCCACCGCTGAGCAATAACTAGCATAACCCCTTGGG
GCCTCTAAACGGGTCTTGAGGGGTTTTTTGCTGAAAGGAGGAACTATATCCGGAT
Features (pLannotate 1.2.2; 13 found; start..end, strand, type, name):
     12..467     +  rep_origin     f1 ori (sequence partly withheld): f1 bacteriophage origin of replication; arrow indicates direction of (+) strand synthesis
    494..598     +  promoter       AmpR promoter: bla
    599..1459    +  CDS            AmpR: β-lactamase; bla; confers resistance to ampicillin, carbenicillin, and related antibiotics
   1630..2218    +  rep_origin     ori: high-copy-number ColE1/pMB1/pBR322/pUC origin of replication
   2404..2546    -  misc_feature   bom: basis of mobility region from pBR322
   2648..2839    -  CDS            rop: Rop protein, which maintains plasmids at low copy number; rop
   2856..3236    +  CDS            YPB1_ECOLX: Protein predicted: Swiss-Prot protein existence level 4. From Escherichia coli.
   3348..3366    +  promoter       T7 promoter: promoter for bacteriophage T7 RNA polymerase
   3398..3420    +  RBS            RBS: efficient ribosome binding site from bacteriophage T7 gene 10 (Olins and Rangwala, 1989)
   3500..3961    +  CDS            purE (fragment): PURE_ECOLI - Experimental evidence at protein level: Swiss-Prot protein existence level 1. Catalyzes the conversion of N5-carboxyaminoimidazole ribonucleotide (N5-CAIR) to 4-carboxy-5-aminoimidazole ribonucleotide (CAIR). From Escherichia coli (strain K12).
   4020..4037    +  CDS            9xHis (fragment): 9xHis affinity tag
   4047..4096    +  CDS            SET1 (fragment): solubility-enhancement tag derived from T7 phage gene 10B
   4104..4151    +  terminator     T7 terminator: transcription terminator for bacteriophage T7 RNA polymerase
