[The description below was written by a language model from this plasmid's Addgene catalogue record and pLannotate feature annotations shown in this document.]
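Description:
pJK526 is a bacterial expression plasmid built on the pET23a backbone (4,176 bp in total) that produces a double-mutant form of N5-carboxyaminoimidazole ribonucleotide mutase (PurE) from Acetobacter aceti 1023. The plasmid is propagated in E. coli through a ColE1/pMB1-type origin and selected with ampicillin via the bla β-lactamase gene and its own promoter. The record lists it as high copy, although the annotation also detects a rop sequence and the pBR322 bom region. An f1 phage origin is present as well, which in principle allows single-stranded DNA production.

The purE coding sequence was inserted between the NdeI and EcoRI sites, both retained, placing it downstream of the T7 promoter and the strong T7 gene 10 ribosome binding site and upstream of the T7 terminator. Expression therefore requires a host that supplies T7 RNA polymerase. The encoded protein, designated AaPurE1wyf, carries Trp97 to Tyr and Trp165 to Phe substitutions and an additional N-terminal methionine. The automated annotation labels the insert as a fragment of E. coli PurE, which reflects homology to the database reference rather than the actual source organism. PurE converts N5-CAIR to CAIR in de novo purine biosynthesis.

A short His-tag fragment and a small T7 gene 10-related fragment are annotated downstream of the insert. These look like vector-derived sequence, and the record does not state whether the His tag is fused to the expressed protein. The stated purpose is production of this mutant enzyme, but the record does not say why these tryptophans were replaced.
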