Addgene plasmid #71602: pJK526
Purpose: Produces Acetobacter aceti 1023 N5-carboxyaminoimidazole ribonucleotide mutase, Trp97>Tyr/Trp165>Phe mutant (AaPurE1wyf)
Depositing lab: T. J. Kappock. Depositing organization: Purdue University.
Backbone
  Vector backbone: pET23a
  Backbone size w/o insert (bp): 3666
  Total vector size (bp): 4176
  Vector type: Bacterial Expression
Growth in bacteria
  Bacterial resistance: Ampicillin, 100 μg/mL
  Growth temperature: 37°C
  Growth strain: DH5alpha
  Copy number: High Copy
Gene/Insert
  Gene/Insert name: N5-carboxyaminoimidazole ribonucleotide mutase (alt names: purE; AZ09_02690)
  Species: Acetobacter aceti 1023
  Mutation: changes tryptophan-97 to tyrosine, tryptophan-165 to phenylalanine, additional N-terminal methionine
  GenBank ID: AAZ04483.1 KDE21029.1
  Promoter: T7
  Cloning method: Restriction Enzyme; 5′ cloning site NdeI (not destroyed); 3′ cloning site EcoRI (not destroyed)
  Sequencing primers: 5′ T7 promoter; 3′ T7 terminator
Terms and licenses: Academic/Nonprofit Terms; Industry Terms: Not Available to Industry
How to cite: pJK526 was a gift from T. J. Kappock (Addgene plasmid # 71602 ; http://n2t.net/addgene:71602 ; RRID:Addgene_71602)
