>Addgene plasmid #71602 | pJK526 | addgene partial sequence | sequence record 134188 | T7 5'-TAATACGACTCACTATAGGG-3'
AATAATTTTGTTTAACTTTAAGAAGGAGATATACATATGATGAGCGAAACCGCCCCCCTGCCCTCTGCTT
CCAGTGCTTTAGAAGATAAAGCAGCCTCTGCCCCCGTTGTGGGCATTATCATGGGCAGCCAGTCAGACTG
GGAAACCATGCGCCATGCAGACGCATTGCTGACAGAGCTGGAAATTCCGCATGAAACCCTCATTGTTTCA
GCACATCGTACGCCAGACCGGTTGGCGGATTATGCGCGTACGGCAGCCGAACGCGGCCTGAATGTGATTA
TTGCTGGGGCCGGTGGAGCTGCACATCTGCCGGGTATGTGTGCGGCATATACACGCCTGCCCGTGCTGGG
TGTTCCAGTAGAATCTCGCGCTCTTAAAGGCATGGACAGCCTGCTTTCCATTGTGCAGATGCCCGGCGGC
GTGCCTGTGGGCACTTTGGCTATTGGGGCATCCGGCGCCAAAAATGCCGCCTTGCTGGCCGCCTCCATTC
TTGCACTGTATAACCCGGCCCTTGCCGCACGCCTTGAAACATTTCGCGCATTGCAGACGGCCTCTGTCCC
CAACTCTCCCATTACCGAAGATAAATGAGAATTCGAGCTCCGTCGACAAGCTTGCGGCCGCACTCGAGCA
CCACCACCACCACCACTGAGATCCGGCTGCTAACAAAGCCCGAAAGGAAGCTGAGTTGGCTGCTGCCACC
GCTGAGCAATAACTAGCATAACCCCTTGGGGCCTCTAAACGGGTCTTGAGGGGTTTTTTGCTGAAAGGAG
GAACTATATCCGGATTGGCGAATGGG
[124 nt withheld, positions 797-920]
CGCCGGCTTTCCCCGTCAAGCTCTAAATCGGG
