>Addgene plasmid #71602 | pJK526 | addgene partial sequence | sequence record 134189 | T7term 5'-GCTAGTTATTGCTCAGCGG-3'
TTCCTTTCGGGCTTTGTTAGCAGCCGGATCTCAGTGGTGGTGGTGGTGGTGCTCGAGTGCGGCCGCAAGC
TTGTCGACGGAGCTCGAATTCTCATTTATCTTCGGTAATGGGAGAGTTGGGGACAGAGGCCGTCTGCAAT
GCGCGAAATGTTTCAAGGCGTGCGGCAAGGGCCGGGTTATACAGTGCAAGAATGGAGGCGGCCAGCAAGG
CGGCATTTTTGGCGCCGGATGCCCCAATAGCCAAAGTGCCCACAGGCACGCCGCCGGGCATCTGCACAAT
GGAAAGCAGGCTGTCCATGCCTTTAAGAGCGCGAGATTCTACTGGAACACCCAGCACGGGCAGGCGTGTA
TATGCCGCACACATACCCGGCAGATGTGCAGCTCCACCGGCCCCAGCAATAATCACATTCAGGCCGCGTT
CGGCTGCCGTACGCGCATAATCCGCCAACCGGTCTGGCGTACGATGTGCTGAAACAATGAGGGTTTCATG
CGGAATTTCCAGCTCTGTCAGCAATGCGTCTGCATGGCGCATGGTTTCCCAGTCTGACTGGCTGCCCATG
ATAATGCCCACAACGGGGGCAGAGGCTGCTTTATCTTCTAAAGCACTGGAAGCAGAGGGCAGGGGGGCGG
TTTCGCTCATCATATGTATATCTCCTTCTTAAAGTTAAACAAAATTATTTCTAGAGGGAAACCGTTGTGG
TCTCCCTATAGTGAGTCGTATTAATTTCGCGGGATCGAGATCTCGGGCAGCGTTGGGTCCTGGCCACGGG
TGCGCATGATCGTGCTCCTGTCGTTGAGGACCCGGCTAGGCTGGCGGGGTTGCCTTACTGGTTAGCAGAA
TGAATCACCGATACGCGAGCGAACGTGAAGCGACTGCTGCTGCAAAACGTCTGCGACCTGAGCAACAACA
TGAATGGTCTTCGGTTTCCGTGTTTCGTAAAGTCTGGAAACGCGGAAGTCAGCGCC
